>Addgene plasmid #25503 | EHMT2 | depositor partial sequence | sequence record 11907 | Author sequence
AATCGGGCCATCCGCACAGAGAAGATCATCTGCCGGGACGTGGCTCGGGGCTATGAGAACGTGCCCATTC
CCTGTGTCAACGGTGTGGATGGGGAGCCCTGCCCTGAGGATTACAAGTACATCTCAGAGAACTGCGAGAC
GTCCACCATGAACATCGATCGCAACATCACCCACCTGCAGCACTGCACGTGTGTGGACGACTGCTCTAGC
TCCAACTGCCTGTGCGGCCAGCTCAGCATCCGGTGCTGGTATGACAAGGATGGGCGATTGCTCCAGGAAT
TTAACAAGATTGAGCCTCCGCTGATTTTCGAGTGTAACCAGGCGTGCTCATGCTGGAGAAACTGCAAGAA
CCGGGTCGTACAGAGTGGCATCAAGGTGCGGCTACAGCTCTACCGAACAGCCAAGATGGGCTGGGGGGTC
CGCGCCCTGCAGACCATCCCACAGGGGACCTTCATCTGCGAGTATGTCGGGGAGCTGATCTCTGATGCTG
AGGCTGATGTGAGAGAGGATGATTCTTACCTCTTCGACTTAGACAACAAGGATGGAGAGGTGTACTGCAT
AGATGCCCGTTACTATGGCAACATCAGCCGCTTCATCAACCACCTGTGTGACCCCAACATCATTCCCGTC
CGGGTCTTCATGCTGCACCAAGACCTGCGATTTCCACGCATCGCCTTCTTCAGTTCCCGAGACATCCGGA
CTGGGGAGGAGCTAGGGTTTGACTATGGCGACCGCTTCTGGGACATCAAAAGCAAATATTTCACCTGCCA
ATGTGGCTCTGAGAAGTGCAAGCACTCAGCCGAAGCCATTGCCCTGGAGCAGAGCCGTCTGGCCCGCCTG
GAC
