>Addgene plasmid #25503 | EHMT2 | addgene partial sequence | sequence record 31484 | 25503 with T7
ATAATTTTGTTTACTTTAAGAAGGAGATATACCATGGGCAGCAGCCATCATCATCATCATCACAGCAGCG
GCCTGGTTCCGCGTGGTAGTAATCGGGCCATCCGCACAGAGAAGATCATCTGCCGGGACGTGGCTCGGGG
CTATGAGAACGTGCCCATTCCCTGTGTCAACGGTGTGGATGGGGAGCCCTGCCCTGAGGATTACAAGTAC
ATCTCAGAGAACTGCGAGACGTCCACCATGAACATCGATCGCAACATCACCCACCTGCAGCACTGCACGT
GTGTGGACGACTGCTCTAGCTCCAACTGCCTGTGCGGCCAGCTCAGCATCCGGTGCTGGTATGACAAGGA
TGGGCGATTGCTCCAGGAATTTAACAAGATTGAGCCTCCGCTGATTTTCGAGTGTAACCAGGCGTGCTCA
TGCTGGAGAAACTGCAAGAACCGGGTCGTACAGAGTGGCATCAAGGTGCGGCTACAGCTCTACCGAACAG
CCAAGATGGGCTGGGGGGTCCGCGCCCTGCAGACCATCCCACAGGGGACCTTCATCTGCGAGTATGTCGG
GGAGCTGATCTCTGATGCTGAGGCTGATGTGAGAGAGGATGATTCTTACCTCTTCGACTTAGACAACAAG
GATGGAGAGGTGTACTGCATAGATGCCCGTTACTATGGCAACATCAGCCGCTTCATCAACCACCTGTGTG
ACCCCAACATCATTCCCGTCCGGGTCTTCATGCTGCACCAAGACCTGCGATTTCCACGCATCGCCTTCTT
CAGTTCCCGAGACATCCGGACTGGGGAGGAGCTAGGGTTTTGACTATGGCGACCGCTTCTGGGACATCAA
AAGCAAATATTTCACCTGCCAATGTGGCTCTGAGAAGTGCAAGCACTCAGCCGAAGCCA
