[The description below was written by a language model from this plasmid's Addgene catalogue record.]
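Description:
EHMT2 is a bacterial expression plasmid built on the pET28a-LIC backbone, a ligation-independent-cloning derivative of pET28a produced by a structural genomics group. The empty backbone is recorded as 7328 bp. The plasmid is selected with kanamycin, is listed as low copy, and is propagated in a standard cloning strain (DH5alpha). No feature table accompanies the record, so the origin of replication and the promoter are not explicitly stated. The recorded T7 and T7-terminator sequencing primers are consistent with the usual pET arrangement, in which the insert sits between a T7 promoter and T7 terminator and is expressed in an E. coli host that supplies T7 RNA polymerase.

The insert is an 843 bp fragment of human EHMT2 (euchromatic histone-lysine N-methyltransferase 2, also known as G9a, KMT1C or BAT8), an enzyme that methylates histone lysine residues. It carries an N-terminal His tag, which allows the recombinant protein to be purified by immobilised metal affinity chromatography. The record notes that the insert may not be the full open reading frame, and a fragment of this size can encode only part of the protein, as is typical of a domain construct trimmed for crystallisation. However, the record does not give the residue boundaries or name the domain covered. The stated purpose is bacterial production of protein for structure determination, and the depositor links the construct to a deposited crystal structure entry for EHMT2. The cloning method is listed as restriction enzyme, despite the LIC-type backbone.
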