Addgene plasmid #25503: EHMT2
Purpose: Bacterial expression for structure determination; may not be full ORF
Depositing lab: Cheryl Arrowsmith. Depositing organization: University of Toronto.
Backbone
  Vector backbone: pET28a-LIC
  Backbone manufacturer: SGC
  Backbone size w/o insert (bp): 7328
  Vector type: Bacterial Expression
Growth in bacteria
  Bacterial resistance: Kanamycin, 50 μg/mL
  Growth temperature: 37°C
  Growth strain: DH5alpha
  Copy number: Low Copy
Gene/Insert
  Gene/Insert name: EHMT2 (alt names: PDB: 2O8J; euchromatic histone-lysine N-methyltransferase 2; BAT8, C6orf30, DKFZp686H08213, FLJ35547, G9A, KMT1C, NG36, NG36/G9a)
  Species: H. sapiens (human)
  Insert size (bp): 843
  Entrez Gene: EHMT2 (a.k.a. BAT8, C6orf30, G9A, GAT8, KMT1C, NG36)
  Tag / fusion protein: His (N terminal on insert)
  Cloning method: Restriction Enzyme
  Sequencing primers: 5′ T7; 3′ T7-term
Terms and licenses: Academic/Nonprofit Terms; Industry Terms: Not Available to Industry
Depositor comments: PDB: 2O8J http://www.thesgc.org/structures/2O8J/
How to cite: EHMT2 was a gift from Cheryl Arrowsmith (Addgene plasmid # 25503 ; http://n2t.net/addgene:25503 ; RRID:Addgene_25503)
